>Addgene plasmid | pKD‐SepRS-­EFSep-­5x tRNASep (B40 OTS) | analyzer sequence | sequence record 80170
TAAAGTATATTAGTTAAGTATAAGAAGGAGATATACATATGGGATCCATGTCTAAAGAAAAGTTTGAACG
TACAAAACCGCACGTTAACGTCGGTACTATCGGCCACGTTGACCATGGTAAAACAACGCTGACCGCTGCA
ATCACTACCGTACTGGCTAAAACCTACGGCGGTGCTGCTCGCGCATTCGACCAGATCGATAACGCGCCGG
AAGAAAAAGCTCGTGGTATCACCATCAACACTTCTCGGGTTGAATACGACACCCCGACCCGTCACTACGC
ACACGTAGACTGCCCGGGGCACGCCGACTATGTTAAAAACATGATCACCGGTGCTGCGCAGATGGACGGC
GCGATCCTGGTAGTTGCTGCGACTGACGGCCCGATGCCGCAGACTCGTGAGCACATCCTGCTGGGTCGTC
AGGTAGGCGTTCCGTACATCATCGTGTTCCTGAACAAATGCGACATGGTTGATGACGAAGAGCTGCTGGA
ACTGGTTGAAATGGAAGTTCGTGAACTTCTGTCTCAGTACGACTTCCCGGGCGACGACACTCCGATCGTT
CGTGGTTCTGCTCTGAAAGCGCTGGAAGGCGACGCAGAGTGGGAAGCGAAAATCCTGGAACTGGCTGGCT
TCCTGGATTCTTACATTCCGGAACCAGAGCGTGCGATTGACAAGCCGTTCCTGCTGCCGATCAACGGGGT
ATACTCCATCTCCGGTCGTGGTACCGTTGTTTCGGGTCGTGTAGAACGCGGTATCATCAAAGTTGGTGAA
GAAGTTGAAATCGTTGGTATCAAAGAGACTCAGAAGTCTACCTGTACTGGCGTTGAAATGTTCCGCAAAC
TGCTGGACGAAGGCCGTGCTGGTGAGTGGGTAGGTGTTCTGCTGCGTGGTATCAAACGTGAAGAAATCGA
ACGTGGTCAGGTACTGGCTAAGCCGGGCACCATCAAGCCGCACACCAAGTTCGAATCTGAAGTGTACATT
CTGTCCAAAGATGAAGGCGGCCGTCATACTCCGTTCTTCAAAGGCTACCGTCCGCAGTTCTACTTCCGTA
CTACTGACGTGACTGGTACCATCGAACTGCCGGAAGGCGTAGAGATGGTAATGCCGGGCGACAACATCAA
AATGGTTGTTACCCTGATCCACCCGATCGCGATGGACGACGGTCTGCGTTTCGCAATCCGTGAAGGCGGC
CGTACCGTTGGCGCGGGCGTTGTAGCAAAAGTTCTGAGCTAATGGCGCGCCGTCGACCTGCAGGCATGCA
AGCTTGGCTGTTTTGGCGGATGAGAGAAGATTTTCAGCCTGATACAGATTAAATCAGAACGCAGAAGCGG
TCTGATAAAACAGAATTTGCCTGGCGGCAGTAGCGCGGTGGTCCCACCTGACCCCATGCCGAACTCAGAA
GTGAAACGCCGTAGCGCCGATGGTAGTGTGGGGTCTCCCCATGCGAGAGTAGGGAACTGCCAGGCATCAA
ATAAAACGAAAGGCTCAGTCGAAAGACTGGGCCTTTCGTTTTATCTGTTGTTTGTCGGTGAACGCTCTCC
TGAGTAGGACAAATCCGCCGGGAGCGGATTTGAACGTTGCGAAGCAACGGCCCGGAGGGTGGCGGGCAGG
ACGCCCGCCATAAACTGCCAGGCATCAAATTAAGCAGAAGGCCATCCTGACGGATGGCCTTTTTGCGTTT
CTACAAACTCTTTTTGTTTGCTAGCTTTTCTCTGGTCCCGCCGCATCCATACCGCCAGTTGTTTACCCTC
ACAACGTTCCAGTAACCGGGCATGTTCATCATCAGTAACCCGTATCGTGAGCATCCTCTCTCGTTTCATC
GGTATCATTACCCCCATGAACAGAAATCCCCCTTACACGGAGGCATCAGTGACCAAACAGGAAAAAACCG
CCCTTAACATGGCCCGCTTTATCAGAAGCCAGACATTAACGCTTCTGGAGAAACTCAACGAGCTGGACGC
GGATGAACAGGCAGACATCTGTGAATCGCTTCACGACCACGCTGATGAGCTTTACCGCAGCTGCCTCGCG
CGTTTCGGTGATGACGGTGAAAACCTCTGACACATGCAGCTCCCGGAGACGGTCACAGCTTGTCTGTAAG
CGGATGCCGGGAGCAGACAAGCCCGTCAGGGCGCGTCAGCGGGTGTTGGCGGGTGTCGGGGCGCAGCCAT
GACCCAGTCACGTAGCGATAGCGGAGTGTATACTGGCTTAACTATGCGGCATCAGAGCAGATTGTACTGA
GAGTGCACCATATATGCGGTGTGAAATACCGCACAGATGCGTAAGGAGAAAATACCGCATCAGGCGCTCT
TCCGCTTCCTCGCTCACTGACTCGCTGCGCTCGGTCGTTCGGCTGCGGCGAGCGGTATCAGCTCACTCAA
AGGCGGTAATACGGTTATCCACAGAATCAGGGGATAACGCAGGAAAGAACATGTGAGCAAAAGGCCAGCA
AAAGGCCAGGAACCGTAAAAAGGCCGCGTTGCTGGCGTTTTTCCATAGGCTCCGCCCCCCTGACGAGCAT
CACAAAAATCGACGCTCAAGTCAGAGGTGGCGAAACCCGACAGGACTATAAAGATACCAGGCGTTTCCCC
CTGGAAGCTCCCTCGTGCGCTCTCCTGTTCCGACCCTGCCGCTTACCGGATACCTGTCCGCCTTTCTCCC
TTCGGGAAGCGTGGCGCTTTCTCATAGCTCACGCTGTAGGTATCTCAGTTCGGTGTAGGTCGTTCGCTCC
AAGCTGGGCTGTGTGCACGAACCCCCCGTTCAGCCCGACCGCTGCGCCTTATCCGGTAACTATCGTCTTG
AGTCCAACCCGGTAAGACACGACTTATCGCCACTGGCAGCAGCCACTGGTAACAGGATTAGCAGAGCGAG
GTATGTAGGCGGTGCTACAGAGTTCTTGAAGTGGTGGCCTAACTACGGCTACACTAGAAGGACAGTATTT
GGTATCTGCGCTCTGCTGAAGCCAGTTACCTTCGGAAAAAGAGTTGGTAGCTCTTGATCCGGCAAACAAA
CCACCGCTGGTAGCGGTGGTTTTTTTGTTTGCAAGCAGCAGATTACGCGCAGAAAAAAAGGATCTCAAGA
AGATCCTTTGATCTTTTCTACGGGGTCTGACGCTCAGTGGAACGAAAACTCACGTTAAGGGATTTTGGTC
ATGAACAATAAAACTGTCTGCTTACATAAACAGTAATACAAGGGGTGTTATGAGCCATATTCAACGGGAA
ACGTCTTGCTCTAGGCCGCGATTAAATTCCAACATGGATGCTGATTTATATGGGTATAAATGGGCTCGCG
ATAATGTCGGGCAATCAGGTGCGACAATCTATCGATTGTATGGGAAGCCCGATGCGCCAGAGTTGTTTCT
GAAACATGGCAAAGGTAGCGTTGCCAATGATGTTACAGATGAGATGGTCAGACTAAACTGGCTGACGGAA
TTTATGCCTCTTCCGACCATCAAGCATTTTATCCGTACTCCTGATGATGCATGGTTACTCACCACTGCGA
TCCCCGGGAAAACAGCATTCCAGGTATTAGAAGAATATCCTGATTCAGGTGAAAATATTGTTGATGCGCT
GGCAGTGTTCCTGCGCCGGTTGCATTCGATTCCTGTTTGTAATTGTCCTTTTAACAGCGATCGCGTATTT
CGTCTCGCTCAGGCGCAATCACGAATGAATAACGGTTTGGTTGATGCGAGTGATTTTGATGACGAGCGTA
ATGGCTGGCCTGTTGAACAAGTCTGGAAAGAAATGCATAAACTTTTGCCATTCTCACCGGATTCAGTCGT
CACTCATGGTGATTTCTCACTTGATAACCTTATTTTTGACGAGGGGAAATTAATAGGTTGTATTGATGTT
GGACGAGTCGGAATCGCAGACCGATACCAGGATCTTGCCATCCTATGGAACTGCCTCGGTGAGTTTTCTC
CTTCATTACAGAAACGGCTTTTTCAAAAATATGGTATTGATAATCCTGATATGAATAAATTGCAGTTTCA
TTTGATGCTCGATGAGTTTTTCTAAGAATTAATTCATGAGCGGATACATATTTGAATGTATTTAGAAAAA
TAAACAAATAGGGGTTCCGCGCACATTTCCCCGAAAAGTGCCACCGCGGCCGCGCTTCTTTGAGCGAACG
ATCAAAAATAAGTGGCGCCCCATCAAAAAAATATTCTCAACATAAAAAACTTTGTGTAATACTTGTAACG
CTGAATTCGCCGGGGTAGTCTAGGGGTTAGGCAGCGGACTCTAGATCCGCCTTACGTGGGTTCAAATCCC
ACCCCCGGCTCCAGGATCCTCTAGAGTCGACCTGCAGATCCTTAGCGAAAGCTAAGGATTTTTTTTGCGG
CCGCGCTTCTTTGAGCGAACGATCAAAAATAAGTGGCGCCCCATCAAAAAAATATTCTCAACATAAAAAA
CTTTGTGTAATACTTGTAACGCTGAATTCGCCGGGGTAGTCTAGGGGTTAGGCAGCGGACTCTAGATCCG
CCTTACGTGGGTTCAAATCCCACCCCCGGCTCCAGGATCCTCTAGAGTCGACCTGCAGATCCTTAGCGAA
AGCTAAGGATTTTTTTTGCGGCCGCGCTTCTTTGAGCGAACGATCAAAAATAAGTGGCGCCCCATCAAAA
AAATATTCTCAACATAAAAAACTTTGTGTAATACTTGTAACGCTGAATTCGCCGGGGTAGTCTAGGGGTT
AGGCAGCGGACTCTAGATCCGCCTTACGTGGGTTCAAATCCCACCCCCGGCTCCAGGATCCTCTAGAGTC
GACCTGCAGATCCTTAGCGAAAGCTAAGGATTTTTTTTGCGGCCGCGCTTCTTTGAGCGAACGATCAAAA
ATAAGTGGCGCCCCATCAAAAAAATATTCTCAACATAAAAAACTTTGTGTAATACTTGTAACGCTGAATT
CGCCGGGGTAGTCTAGGGGTTAGGCAGCGGACTCTAGATCCGCCTTACGTGGGTTCAAATCCCACCCCCG
GCTCCAGGATCCTCTAGAGTCGACCTGCAGATCCTTAGCGAAAGCTAAGGATTTTTTTTGCGGCCGCGCT
TCTTTGAGCGAACGATCAAAAATAAGTGGCGCCCCATCAAAAAAATATTCTCAACATAAAAAACTTTGTG
TAATACTTGTAACGCTGAATTCGCCGGGGTAGTCTAGGGGTTAGGCAGCGGACTCTAGATCCGCCTTACG
TGGGTTCAAATCCCACCCCCGGCTCCAGGATCCTCTAGAGTCGACCTGCAGATCCTTAGCGAAAGCTAAG
GATTTTTTTTGCGGCCGCTTTCACCGTCATCACCGAAACGCGCGAGGCAGCAGATCAATTCGCGCGCGAA
GGCGAAGCGGCATGCATTTACGTTGACACCATCGAATGGTGCAAAACCTTTCGCGGTATGGCATGATAGC
GCCCGGAAGAGAGTCAATTCAGGGTGGTGAATGTGAAACCAGTAACGTTATACGATGTCGCAGAGTATGC
CGGTGTCTCTTATCAGACCGTTTCCCGCGTGGTGAACCAGGCCAGCCACGTTTCTGCGAAAACGCGGGAA
AAAGTGGAAGCGGCGATGGCGGAGCTGAATTACATTCCCAACCGCGTGGCACAACAACTGGCGGGCAAAC
AGTCGTTGCTGATTGGCGTTGCCACCTCCAGTCTGGCCCTGCACGCGCCGTCGCAAATTGTCGCGGCGAT
TAAATCTCGCGCCGATCAACTGGGTGCCAGCGTGGTGGTGTCGATGGTAGAACGAAGCGGCGTCGAAGCC
TGTAAAGCGGCGGTGCACAATCTTCTCGCGCAACGCGTCAGTGGGCTGATCATTAACTATCCGCTGGATG
ACCAGGATGCCATTGCTGTGGAAGCTGCCTGCACTAATGTTCCGGCGTTATTTCTTGATGTCTCTGACCA
GACACCCATCAACAGTATTATTTTCTCCCATGAAGACGGTACGCGACTGGGCGTGGAGCATCTGGTCGCA
TTGGGTCACCAGCAAATCGCGCTGTTAGCGGGCCCATTAAGTTCTGTCTCGGCGCGTCTGCGTCTGGCTG
GCTGGCATAAATATCTCACTCGCAATCAAATTCAGCCGATAGCGGAACGGGAAGGCGACTGGAGTGCCAT
GTCCGGTTTTCAACAAACCATGCAAATGCTGAATGAGGGCATCGTTCCCACTGCGATGCTGGTTGCCAAC
GATCAGATGGCGCTGGGCGCAATGCGCGCCATTACCGAGTCCGGGCTGCGCGTTGGTGCGGATATCTCGG
TAGTGGGATACGACGATACCGAAGACAGCTCATGTTATATCCCGCCGTTAACCACCATCAAACAGGATTT
TCGCCTGCTGGGGCAAACCAGCGTGGACCGCTTGCTGCAACTCTCTCAGGGCCAGGCGGTGAAGGGCAAT
CAGCTGTTGCCCGTCTCACTGGTGAAAAGAAAAACCACCCTGGCGCCCAATACGCAAACCGCCTCTCCCC
GCGCGTTGGCCGATTCATTAATGCAGCTGGCACGACAGGTTTCCCGACTGGAAAGCGGGCAGTGAGCGCA
ACGCAATTAATGTGAGTTAGCGCGAATTGATCTGGTTTGACAGCTTATCATCGACTGCACGGTGCACCAA
TGCTTCTGGCGTCAGGCAGCCATCGGAAGCTGTGGTATGGCTGTGCAGGTCGTAAATCACTGCATAATTC
GTGTCGCTCAAGGCGCACTCCCGTTCTGGATAATGTTTTTTGCGCCGACATCATAACGGTTCTGGCAAAT
ATTCTGAAATGAGCTGTTGACAATTAATCATCCGGCTCGTATAATGTGTGGAATTGTGAGCGGATAACAA
TTTCACACAGGAAACAGACCCATGGCAATGTTTAAAAGAGAAGAAATCATTGAAATGGCCAATAAGGACT
TTGAAAAAGCATGGATCGAAACTAAAGACCTTATAAAAGCTAAAAAGATAAACGAAAGTTACCCAAGAAT
AAAACCAGTTTTTGGAAAAACACACCCTGTAAATGACACTATTGAAAATTTAAGACAGGCATATCTTAGA
ATGGGTTTTGAAGAATATATAAACCCAGTAATTGTCGATGAAAGAGATATTTATAAACAATTCGGCCCAG
AAGCTATGGCAGTTTTGGATAGATGCTTTTATTTAGCGGGACTTCCAAGACCTGACGTTGGTTTGAGCGA
TGAAAAAATTTCACAGATTGAAAAACTTGGAATTAAAGTTTCTGAGCACAAAGAAAGTTTACAAAAAATA
CTTCACGGATACAAAAAAGGAACTCTTGATGGTGACGATTTAGTTTTAGAAATTTCAAATGCACTTGAAA
TTTCAAGCGAGATGGGTTTAAAAATTTTAGAAGATGTTTTCCCAGAATTTAAGGATTTAACCGCAGTTTC
TTCAAAATTAACTTTAAGAAGCCACATGACTTCAGGATGGTTCCTTACTGTTTCAGACCTCATGAACAAA
AAACCCTTGCCATTTAAACTCTTTTCAATCGATAGATGTTTTAGAAGAGAACAAAAAGAAGATAAAAGCC
ACTTAATGACATACCACTCTGCATCCTGTGCAATTGCAGGTGAAGGCGTGGATATTAATGATGGAAAAGC
AATTGCAGAAGGATTATTATCCCAATTTGGCTTTACAAACTTTAAATTCATTCCTGATGAAAAGAAAAGT
AAATACTACACCCCTGAAACACAGACTGAAGTTTACGCATACCACCCAAAATTAAAAGAATGGCTCGAAG
TTGCTACATTTGGAGTATATTCGCCAGTTGCATTAAGCAAATACGGAATAGATGTACCTGTAATGAATTT
GGGTCTTGGTGTTGAAAGACTTGCAATGATTTCTGGAAATTTCGCAGATGTTCGAGAAATGGTATATCCT
CAGTTTTACGAACACAAACTTAATGACCGGAATGTCGCTTCAATGGTAAAACTCGATAAAGTTCCAGTAA
TGGATGAAATTTACGATTTAACAAAAGAATTAATTGAGTCATGTGTTAAAAACAAAGATTTAAAATCCCC
TTGTGAATTAGCTATTGAAAAAACGTTTTCATTTGGAAAAACCAAGAAAAATGTAAAAATAAACATTTTT
GAAAAAGAAGAAGGTAAAAATTTACTCGGACCTTCAATTTTAAACGAAATCTACGTTTACGATGGAAATG
TAATTGGAATTCCTGAAAGCTTTGACGGAGTAAAAGAAGAATTTAAAGACTTCTTAGAAAAAGGAAAATC
AGAAGGGGTAGCAACAGGCATTCGATATATCGATGCGCTTTGCTTTAAAATTACTTCAAAATTAGAAGAA
GCATTTGTGTCAAACACTACTGAATTCAAAGTTAAAGTTCCAATTGTCAGAAGTTTAAGCGACATTAACT
TAAAAATCGATGATATCGCATTAAAACAGATCATGAGCAAAAATAAAGTAATCGACGTTAGAGGCCCAGT
CTTTTTAAATGTCGAAGTAAAAATTGAATAAGAGCTCGGTACC
Features (pLannotate 1.2.2; 34 found; start..end, strand, type, name):
     48..1229    +  CDS            tufB: EFTU2_ECOLI - Experimental evidence at protein level: Swiss-Prot protein existence level 1. (Microbial infection) Upon infection by bacteriophage Qbeta, part of the viral RNA-dependent RNA polymerase complex. With EF-Ts may provide a stabilizing scaffold for the beta (catalytic) subunit. Helps separate the double-stranded RNA of the template and growing RNA during elongation (PubMed:22245970). With the beta subunit helps form the exit tunnel for template RNA. The GTPase activity of this subunit is not required for viral RNA replication (PubMed:20798060). From Escherichia coli (strain K12).
   1242..1265    +  misc_feature   MCS (fragment): pUC18/19 multiple cloning site
   1349..1464    +  ncRNA          5S rRNA: Accession: RF00001 - 5S ribosomal RNA
   1468..1554    +  terminator     rrnB T1 terminator: Escherichia coli rrnB; transcription terminator T1 from the E. coli rrnB gene
   1646..1673    +  terminator     rrnB T2 terminator: transcription terminator T2 from the E. coli rrnB gene
   1718..1828    -  CDS            mbeC (fragment): MBEC_ECOLX - Experimental evidence at protein level: Swiss-Prot protein existence level 1. Required for efficient mobilization of ColE1 plasmid and is thus essential to promote the specific transfer of the plasmid during conjugation. Probably functions by inducing DNA bending, helping the MbeA relaxase to melt the DNA around the nic site and cleave the phosphodiester bond. Binds specifically double-stranded DNA (dsDNA) containing the ColE1 oriT but does not recognize the inverted repeat (IR). From Escherichia coli.
   1869..2060    +  CDS            rop: Rop protein, which maintains plasmids at low copy number; rop
   2162..2304    +  misc_feature   bom: basis of mobility region from pBR322
   2490..3078    -  rep_origin     ori: high-copy-number ColE1/pMB1/pBR322/pUC origin of replication
   3200..4015    +  CDS            KanR: aminoglycoside phosphotransferase; aph(3')-Ia; confers resistance to kanamycin in bacteria or G418 (Geneticin®) in eukaryotes
   4024..4081    -  promoter       AmpR promoter (fragment): bla
   4208..4279    +  ncRNA          tRNA: Accession: RF00005 - tRNA
   4284..4307    +  misc_feature   MCS (fragment): pUC18/19 multiple cloning site
   4308..4336    +  terminator     bacterial terminator (fragment): putative bacterial transcription terminator
   4439..4510    +  ncRNA          tRNA: Accession: RF00005 - tRNA
   4515..4538    +  misc_feature   MCS (fragment): pUC18/19 multiple cloning site
   4539..4567    +  terminator     bacterial terminator (fragment): putative bacterial transcription terminator
   4670..4741    +  ncRNA          tRNA: Accession: RF00005 - tRNA
   4746..4769    +  misc_feature   MCS (fragment): pUC18/19 multiple cloning site
   4770..4798    +  terminator     bacterial terminator (fragment): putative bacterial transcription terminator
   4901..4972    +  ncRNA          tRNA: Accession: RF00005 - tRNA
   4977..5000    +  misc_feature   MCS (fragment): pUC18/19 multiple cloning site
   5001..5029    +  terminator     bacterial terminator (fragment): putative bacterial transcription terminator
   5132..5203    +  ncRNA          tRNA: Accession: RF00005 - tRNA
   5208..5231    +  misc_feature   MCS (fragment): pUC18/19 multiple cloning site
   5232..5260    +  terminator     bacterial terminator (fragment): putative bacterial transcription terminator
   5269..5301    -  CDS            rop (fragment): Rop protein, which maintains plasmids at low copy number; rop
   5345..5422    +  promoter       lacIq promoter: lacI (mutant); In the lacIq allele, a single base change in the promoter boosts expression of the lacI gene about 10-fold.
   5423..6505    +  CDS            lacI: lac repressor; lacI; The lac repressor binds to the lac operator to inhibit transcription in E. coli. This inhibition can be relieved by adding lactose or isopropyl-β-D-thiogalactopyranoside (IPTG).
   6547..6564    +  promoter       tet promoter (fragment): E. coli promoter for tetracycline efflux protein gene
   6560..6661    -  CDS            yciV (fragment): RNAAM_ECOLI - Also known as trpH From Escherichia coli (strain K12).
   6737..6766    +  promoter       trc promoter: strong E. coli promoter; hybrid between the trp and lac UV5 promoters
   6774..6790    +  protein_bind   lac operator: The lac repressor binds to the lac operator to inhibit transcription in E. coli. This inhibition can be relieved by adding lactose or isopropyl-β-D-thiogalactopyranoside (IPTG). lac repressor encoded by lacI
   6818..8428    +  CDS            sepS: SEPS_METMP - Experimental evidence at protein level: Swiss-Prot protein existence level 1. Catalyzes the attachment of O-phosphoserine (Sep) to tRNA(Cys). From Methanococcus maripaludis (strain S2 / LL).
